Addgene plasmid #238113: TTR C10S/S85C/A120S
Purpose: bacterial expression of human TTR mutant
Depositing lab: Peter Wright. Depositing organization: Scripps California (The Scripps Research Institute). Publication: Mispacking of the F87 sidechain drives aggregation-promoting conformational fluctuations in the subunit interfaces of the transthyretin tetramer. Sun X, Ferguson JA, Yang K, Stanfield RL, Dyson HJ, Wright PE. Protein Sci. 2024 Sep;33(9):e5101. doi: 10.1002/pro.5101. PubMed 39149996.
Backbone
  Vector backbone: pET29a
  Backbone manufacturer: emdmillipore
  Backbone size w/o insert (bp): 5371
  Total vector size (bp): 5758
  Vector type: Bacterial Expression
Growth in bacteria
  Bacterial resistance: Kanamycin, 50 μg/mL
  Growth temperature: 37°C
  Growth strain: DH5alpha
  Copy number: Low Copy
Gene/Insert
  Gene/Insert name: TTR
  Species: H. sapiens (human)
  Insert size (bp): 387
  Mutation: C10S/S85C/A120S
  Entrez Gene: TTR (a.k.a. ATTR, CTS, CTS1, HEL111, HsT2651, PALB, TBPA, TTN)
  Promoter: T7
  Cloning method: Ligation Independent Cloning
  Sequencing primers: 5′ T7; 3′ T7
Resource information
  A portion of this plasmid was derived from a plasmid made by: We made mutations on the wild type construct received from the Jeffery Kelly lab. Description of wild type TTR plasmid in Zhang et al. 2014 ACS Chem Biol (https://doi.org/10.1021/cb5004477).
Terms and licenses: Academic/Nonprofit Terms; Industry Terms: Not Available to Industry
How to cite: TTR C10S/S85C/A120S was a gift from Peter Wright (Addgene plasmid # 238113 ; http://n2t.net/addgene:238113 ; RRID:Addgene_238113)
