[The description below was written by a language model from this plasmid's Addgene catalogue record and pLannotate feature annotations shown in this document.]
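Description:
TTR C10S/S85C/A120S is a bacterial expression plasmid built on the pET29a backbone for producing a triple-mutant form of human transthyretin (TTR), the thyroid hormone-binding transport protein, in E. coli. The roughly 387 bp TTR coding sequence carries the substitutions C10S, S85C and A120S. According to the record, they were introduced into a wild-type TTR construct obtained from another laboratory. The record does not explain the rationale for these particular changes, but the associated publication concerns conformational fluctuations and aggregation at the subunit interfaces of the TTR tetramer, so the protein was presumably made for biophysical or structural studies.

Expression follows the standard pET arrangement. A T7 promoter with an adjacent lac operator drives the insert, followed by the phage T7 gene 10 ribosome binding site, the TTR open reading frame and a T7 terminator. A plasmid-borne lacI gene with its own promoter supplies lac repressor, so transcription stays repressed until IPTG is added in a host that provides T7 RNA polymerase. No affinity tag is annotated. The short "SET1" fragment downstream of TTR, the partial TcR fragments and the AmpR promoter fragment look like backbone remnants or annotation matches rather than functional elements.

The plasmid replicates from a pBR322-type ColE1 origin accompanied by rop and the bom region, consistent with the low copy number listed, and is selected with kanamycin through the aph(3')-Ia gene. An f1 origin is also present for single-stranded DNA production. The sequenced record is 5,593 nt, somewhat shorter than the 5,758 bp total stated in the catalogue entry.
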