Features (pLannotate 1.2.2; 18 found; start..end, strand, type, name):
     26..73      -  terminator     T7 terminator: transcription terminator for bacteriophage T7 RNA polymerase
     81..123     -  CDS            SET1 (fragment): solubility-enhancement tag derived from T7 phage gene 10B
    139..519     -  CDS            TTR (fragment): TTHY_HUMAN - Also known as PALB. Experimental evidence at protein level: Swiss-Prot protein existence level 1. Thyroid hormone-binding protein. Probably transports thyroxine from the bloodstream to the brain. From Homo sapiens (Human).
    530..552     -  RBS            RBS: efficient ribosome binding site from bacteriophage T7 gene 10 (Olins and Rangwala, 1989)
    567..591     -  protein_bind   lac operator: The lac repressor binds to the lac operator to inhibit transcription in E. coli. This inhibition can be relieved by adding lactose or isopropyl-β-D-thiogalactopyranoside (IPTG). lac repressor encoded by lacI
    592..610     -  promoter       T7 promoter: promoter for bacteriophage T7 RNA polymerase
    636..915     +  CDS            TcR (fragment): tetracycline efflux protein; tet; confers resistance to tetracycline
    923..1000    +  promoter       lacI promoter: lacI
   1001..2083    +  CDS            lacI: lac repressor; lacI; The lac repressor binds to the lac operator to inhibit transcription in E. coli. This inhibition can be relieved by adding lactose or isopropyl-β-D-thiogalactopyranoside (IPTG).
   2096..2117    +  protein_bind   CAP binding site: CAP binding activates transcription in the presence of cAMP. E. coli catabolite activator protein
   2132..2423    +  CDS            TcR (fragment): tetracycline efflux protein; tet; confers resistance to tetracycline
   2495..2875    -  CDS            YPB1_ECOLX: Protein predicted: Swiss-Prot protein existence level 4. From Escherichia coli.
   2892..3083    +  CDS            rop: Rop protein, which maintains plasmids at low copy number; rop
   3185..3324    +  misc_feature   bom: basis of mobility region from pBR322
   3510..4098    -  rep_origin     ori: high-copy-number ColE1/pMB1/pBR322/pUC origin of replication
   4220..5035    +  CDS            KanR: aminoglycoside phosphotransferase; aph(3')-Ia; confers resistance to kanamycin in bacteria or G418 (Geneticin®) in eukaryotes
   5044..5101    -  promoter       AmpR promoter (fragment): bla
   5224..5582    -  rep_origin     f1 ori (sequence partly withheld): f1 bacteriophage origin of replication; arrow indicates direction of (+) strand synthesis
>Addgene plasmid #238113 | TTR C10S/S85C/A120S | addgene full sequence | sequence record 479497 | Addgene NGS Result
ATCCGGATATAGTTCCTCCTTTCAGCAAAAAACCCCTCAAGACCCGTTTAGAGGCCCCAAGGGGTTATGC
TAGTTATTGCTCAGCGGTGGCAGCAGCCAACTCAGCTTCCTTTCGGGCTTTGTAGCAGCCGGATCTCATT
CCTTGGGATTGGTGACGACAGACGTGGTGGAATAGGAGTAGGGGCTCAGCAGGGCGGCAATGGTGTAGCG
GCGGGGGCCGGAGTCGTTGGCTGTGAATACCACCTCTGCATGCTCATGGAATGGGCAGATGCCAAGTGCC
TTCCAGTAAGATTTGGTGTCTATTTCCACTTTGTATATCCCTTCTACAAATTCCTCCTCAGTTGTGAGCC
CATGCAGCTCTCCAGACTCACTGGTTTTCCCAGAGGCAAATGGCTCCCAGGTGTCATCAGCAGCCTTTCT
GAACACATGCACGGCCACATTGATGGCAGGACTGCCTCGGACAGCATCTAGAACTTTGACCATCAGAGGA
CTCTTGGATTCACCGGTGCCCGTAGGACCCATATGTATATCTCCTTCTTAAAGTTAAACAAAATTATTTC
TAGAGGGGAATTGTTATCCGCTCACAATTCCCCTATAGTGAGTCGTATTAATTTCGCGGGATCGAGATCG
ATCTCGATCCTCTACGCCGGACGCATCGTGGCCGGCATCACCGGCGCCACAGGTGCGGTTGCTGGCGCCT
ATATCGCCGACATCACCGATGGGGAAGATCGGGCTCGCCACTTCGGGCTCATGAGCGCTTGTTTCGGCGT
GGGTATGGTGGCAGGCCCCGTGGCCGGGGGACTGTTGGGCGCCATCTCCTTGCATGCACCATTCCTTGCG
GCGGCGGTGCTCAACGGCCTCAACCTACTACTGGGCTGCTTCCTAATGCAGGAGTCGCATAAGGGAGAGC
GTCGAGATCCCGGACACCATCGAATGGCGCAAAACCTTTCGCGGTATGGCATGATAGCGCCCGGAAGAGA
GTCAATTCAGGGTGGTGAATGTGAAACCAGTAACGTTATACGATGTCGCAGAGTATGCCGGTGTCTCTTA
TCAGACCGTTTCCCGCGTGGTGAACCAGGCCAGCCACGTTTCTGCGAAAACGCGGGAAAAAGTGGAAGCG
GCGATGGCGGAGCTGAATTACATTCCCAACCGCGTGGCACAACAACTGGCGGGCAAACAGTCGTTGCTGA
TTGGCGTTGCCACCTCCAGTCTGGCCCTGCACGCGCCGTCGCAAATTGTCGCGGCGATTAAATCTCGCGC
CGATCAACTGGGTGCCAGCGTGGTGGTGTCGATGGTAGAACGAAGCGGCGTCGAAGCCTGTAAAGCGGCG
GTGCACAATCTTCTCGCGCAACGCGTCAGTGGGCTGATCATTAACTATCCGCTGGATGACCAGGATGCCA
TTGCTGTGGAAGCTGCCTGCACTAATGTTCCGGCGTTATTTCTTGATGTCTCTGACCAGACACCCATCAA
CAGTATTATTTTCTCCCATGAAGACGGTACGCGACTGGGCGTGGAGCATCTGGTCGCATTGGGTCACCAG
CAAATCGCGCTGTTAGCGGGCCCATTAAGTTCTGTCTCGGCGCGTCTGCGTCTGGCTGGCTGGCATAAAT
ATCTCACTCGCAATCAAATTCAGCCGATAGCGGAACGGGAAGGCGACTGGAGTGCCATGTCCGGTTTTCA
ACAAACCATGCAAATGCTGAATGAGGGCATCGTTCCCACTGCGATGCTGGTTGCCAACGATCAGATGGCG
CTGGGCGCAATGCGCGCCATTACCGAGTCCGGGCTGCGCGTTGGTGCGGACATCTCGGTAGTGGGATACG
ACGATACCGAAGACAGCTCATGTTATATCCCGCCGTTAACCACCATCAAACAGGATTTTCGCCTGCTGGG
GCAAACCAGCGTGGACCGCTTGCTGCAACTCTCTCAGGGCCAGGCGGTGAAGGGCAATCAGCTGTTGCCC
GTCTCACTGGTGAAAAGAAAAACCACCCTGGCGCCCAATACGCAAACCGCCTCTCCCCGCGCGTTGGCCG
ATTCATTAATGCAGCTGGCACGACAGGTTTCCCGACTGGAAAGCGGGCAGTGAGCGCAACGCAATTAATG
TAAGTTAGCTCACTCATTAGGCACCGGGATCTCGACCGATGCCCTTGAGAGCCTTCAACCCAGTCAGCTC
CTTCCGGTGGGCGCGGGGCATGACTATCGTCGCCGCACTTATGACTGTCTTCTTTATCATGCAACTCGTA
GGACAGGTGCCGGCAGCGCTCTGGGTCATTTTCGGCGAGGACCGCTTTCGCTGGAGCGCGACGATGATCG
GCCTGTCGCTTGCGGTATTCGGAATCTTGCACGCCCTCGCTCAAGCCTTCGTCACTGGTCCCGCCACCAA
ACGTTTCGGCGAGAAGCAGGCCATTATCGCCGGCATGGCGGCCCCACGGGTGCGCATGATCGTGCTCCTG
TCGTTGAGGACCCGGCTAGGCTGGCGGGGTTGCCTTACTGGTTAGCAGAATGAATCACCGATACGCGAGC
GAACGTGAAGCGACTGCTGCTGCAAAACGTCTGCGACCTGAGCAACAACATGAATGGTCTTCGGTTTCCG
TGTTTCGTAAAGTCTGGAAACGCGGAAGTCAGCGCCCTGCACCATTATGTTCCGGATCTACATCGCAGGA
TGCTGCTGGCTACCCTGTGGAACACCTACATCTGTATTAACGAAGCGCTGGCATTGACCCTGAGTGATTT
TTCTCTGGTCCCGCCGCATCCATACCGCCAGTTGTTTACCCTCACAACGTTCCAGTAACCGGGCATGTTC
ATCATCAGTAACCCGTATCGTGAGCATCCTCTCTCGTTTCATCGGTATCATTACCCCCATGAACAGAAAT
CCCCCTTACACGGAGGCATCAGTGACCAAACAGGAAAAAACCGCCCTTAACATGGCCCGCTTTATCAGAA
GCCAGACATTAACGCTTCTGGAGAAACTCAACGAGCTGGACGCGGATGAACAGGCAGACATCTGTGAATC
GCTTCACGACCACGCTGATGAGCTTTACCGCAGCTGCCTCGCGCGTTTCGGTGATGACGGTGAAAACCTC
TGACACATGCAGCTCCCGGAGACGGTCACAGCTTGTCTGTAAGCGGATGCCGGGAGCAGACAAGCCCGTC
AGGGCGCGTCAGCGGGTGTTGGCGGGTGTCGGGGCGCAGCCATGACCCAGTCACGTAGCGATAGCGGAGT
GTATACTGGCTTAACTATGCGGCATCAGAGCAGATTGTACTGAGAGTGCACCATTGCGGTGTGAAATACC
GCACAGATGCGTAAGGAGAAAATACCGCATCAGGCGCTCTTCCGCTTCCTCGCTCACTGACTCGCTGCGC
TCGGTCGTTCGGCTGCGGCGAGCGGTATCAGCTCACTCAAAGGCGGTAATACGGTTATCCACAGAATCAG
GGGATAACGCAGGAAAGAACATGTGAGCAAAAGGCCAGCAAAAGGCCAGGAACCGTAAAAAGGCCGCGTT
GCTGGCGTTTTTCCATAGGCTCCGCCCCCCTGACGAGCATCACAAAAATCGACGCTCAAGTCAGAGGTGG
CGAAACCCGACAGGACTATAAAGATACCAGGCGTTTCCCCCTGGAAGCTCCCTCGTGCGCTCTCCTGTTC
CGACCCTGCCGCTTACCGGATACCTGTCCGCCTTTCTCCCTTCGGGAAGCGTGGCGCTTTCTCATAGCTC
ACGCTGTAGGTATCTCAGTTCGGTGTAGGTCGTTCGCTCCAAGCTGGGCTGTGTGCACGAACCCCCCGTT
CAGCCCGACCGCTGCGCCTTATCCGGTAACTATCGTCTTGAGTCCAACCCGGTAAGACACGACTTATCGC
CACTGGCAGCAGCCACTGGTAACAGGATTAGCAGAGCGAGGTATGTAGGCGGTGCTACAGAGTTCTTGAA
GTGGTGGCCTAACTACGGCTACACTAGAAGGACAGTATTTGGTATCTGCGCTCTGCTGAAGCCAGTTACC
TTCGGAAAAAGAGTTGGTAGCTCTTGATCCGGCAAACAAACCACCGCTGGTAGCGGTGGTTTTTTTGTTT
GCAAGCAGCAGATTACGCGCAGAAAAAAAGGATCTCAAGAAGATCCTTTGATCTTTTCTACGGGGTCTGA
CGCTCAGTGGAACGAAAACTCACGTTAAGGGATTTTGGTCATGAACAATAAAACTGTCTGCTTACATAAA
CAGTAATACAAGGGGTGTTATGAGCCATATTCAACGGGAAACGTCTTGCTCTAGGCCGCGATTAAATTCC
AACATGGATGCTGATTTATATGGGTATAAATGGGCTCGCGATAATGTCGGGCAATCAGGTGCGACAATCT
ATCGATTGTATGGGAAGCCCGATGCGCCAGAGTTGTTTCTGAAACATGGCAAAGGTAGCGTTGCCAATGA
TGTTACAGATGAGATGGTCAGACTAAACTGGCTGACGGAATTTATGCCTCTTCCGACCATCAAGCATTTT
ATCCGTACTCCTGATGATGCATGGTTACTCACCACTGCGATCCCCGGGAAAACAGCATTCCAGGTATTAG
AAGAATATCCTGATTCAGGTGAAAATATTGTTGATGCGCTGGCAGTGTTCCTGCGCCGGTTGCATTCGAT
TCCTGTTTGTAATTGTCCTTTTAACAGCGATCGCGTATTTCGTCTCGCTCAGGCGCAATCACGAATGAAT
AACGGTTTGGTTGATGCGAGTGATTTTGATGACGAGCGTAATGGCTGGCCTGTTGAACAAGTCTGGAAAG
AAATGCATAAACTTTTGCCATTCTCACCGGATTCAGTCGTCACTCATGGTGATTTCTCACTTGATAACCT
TATTTTTGACGAGGGGAAATTAATAGGTTGTATTGATGTTGGACGAGTCGGAATCGCAGACCGATACCAG
GATCTTGCCATCCTATGGAACTGCCTCGGTGAGTTTTCTCCTTCATTACAGAAACGGCTTTTTCAAAAAT
ATGGTATTGATAATCCTGATATGAATAAATTGCAGTTTCATTTGATGCTCGATGAGTTTTTCTAAGAATT
AATTCATGAGCGGATACATATTTGAATGTATTTAGAAAAATAAACAAATAGGGGTTCCGCGCACATTTCC
CCGAAAAGTGCCACCTAAATTGTAAGCGTTAATATTTTGTTAAAATTCGCGTTAAATTTTTGTTAAATCA
GCTCATTTTTTAACCAATAGGCCAAAATCGGCAAAATCCCTTATAAATCAAAAGAATAGACCGAGATAGG
GT
[37 nt withheld, positions 5253-5289]
AAAGAACGTGGACTCCAACGTCAAAGG
[49 nt withheld, positions 5317-5365]
T
[91 nt withheld, positions 5367-5457]
G
[124 nt withheld, positions 5459-5582]
CCCATTCGCCA
